Addgene plasmid #196507: tl1-FusXTBE-RightTALE
Purpose: Expresses left-side TALE–DddAtox N term half tl1-FusXTBE in zebrafish
Depositing lab: Stephen Ekker. Depositing organization: Mayo Foundation for Medical Education and Research. Publication: The FusX TALE Base Editor (FusXTBE) for Rapid Mitochondrial DNA Programming of Human Cells In Vitro and Zebrafish Disease Models In Vivo. Sabharwal A, Kar B, Restrepo-Castillo S, Holmberg SR, Mathew ND, Kendall BL, Cotter RP, WareJoncas Z, Seiler C, Nakamaru-Ogiso E, Clark KJ, Ekker SC. CRISPR J. 2021 Dec;4(6):799-821. doi: 10.1089/crispr.2021.0061. Epub 2021 Nov 30. PubMed 34847747.
Backbone
  Vector backbone: pT3
  Vector type: Bacterial Expression
Growth in bacteria
  Bacterial resistance: Kanamycin, 50 μg/mL
  Growth temperature: 37°C
  Growth strain: DH5alpha
  Copy number: High Copy
Gene/Insert
  Gene/Insert name: IDH2 MTS-tl1 right TALE-G1397 DddA-C-UGI-SV40 polyA
  Species: Burkholderia cenocepacia
  Cloning method: Restriction Enzyme; 5′ cloning site Unknown (unknown if destroyed)
Terms and licenses: Academic/Nonprofit Terms; Industry Terms: Not Available to Industry
How to cite: tl1-FusXTBE-RightTALE was a gift from Stephen Ekker (Addgene plasmid # 196507 ; http://n2t.net/addgene:196507 ; RRID:Addgene_196507)
