[The description below was written by a language model from this plasmid's Addgene catalogue record and pLannotate feature annotations shown in this document.]
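Description:
tl1-FusXTBE-RightTALE is a pT3-backbone plasmid that serves as an in vitro transcription template for one half of a split TALE-based mitochondrial DNA base editor (FusXTBE) aimed at the zebrafish tl1 locus. It is propagated in E. coli at high copy from a ColE1/pUC-type origin and selected with kanamycin through an aph(3')-Ia KanR gene. Although catalogued as a bacterial expression vector, its layout points to mRNA production. A bacteriophage T3 promoter drives a transcript whose coding region is flanked by the Xenopus beta-globin 5' and 3' UTRs, which enhance translation and stability of synthetic mRNA of the kind usually delivered to embryos.

The recorded insert is a fusion made up of an IDH2 mitochondrial targeting sequence, the tl1 right TALE array, the C-terminal half of DddA toxin split at G1397 (from Burkholderia cenocepacia) and a uracil glycosylase inhibitor, followed by an SV40 polyA. The feature table shows avrBs3-derived fragments that correspond to the TALE N- and C-terminal scaffold regions. These flank an unannotated stretch that presumably holds the repeat array, and the PBS2 phage UGI lies downstream. The MTS, the DddA half and the SV40 polyA are not annotated individually. The short chicken β-actin promoter and MCS hits are tiny fragments, probably incidental.

When paired with the partner TALE carrying the complementary DddA half, the two halves reconstitute a double-stranded DNA cytidine deaminase at the target site. UGI blocks uracil excision, which favours C-to-T editing of mitochondrial DNA.

The record contradicts itself: the purpose field describes a left-side TALE with the N-terminal DddA half, whereas the name and insert field indicate the right TALE with the C-terminal half. The sequence is also labelled a partial NGS result.
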