Features (pLannotate 1.2.2; 10 found; start..end, strand, type, name):
      3..21      +  promoter       T3 promoter: promoter for bacteriophage T3 RNA polymerase
     30..72      +  5'UTR          Xenopus globin 5'-UTR: translational enhancer from the 5'-UTR of the major beta-globin gene of Xenopus laevis
    120..740     +  CDS            avrBs3 (fragment): AVRB3_XANEU - Experimental evidence at protein level: Swiss-Prot protein existence level 1. Avirulence protein. Acts as a transcription factor in C.annuum plants. In susceptible plants lacking the Bs3 resistance gene induces expression of a number of genes, including genes homologous to a family of auxin-induced genes, alpha-expansin genes, pectate lyase, anthocyanidin glucoside rhamnosyl transferase and at least one transcription factor, UPA20. Their expression leads to plant hypertrophy in mesophyll cells, probably mainly mediated by UPA20 (PubMed:17962565). In resistant plants induces the h
   2127..2324    +  CDS            avrBs3 (fragment): AVRB3_XANEU - Experimental evidence at protein level: Swiss-Prot protein existence level 1. Avirulence protein. Acts as a transcription factor in C.annuum plants. In susceptible plants lacking the Bs3 resistance gene induces expression of a number of genes, including genes homologous to a family of auxin-induced genes, alpha-expansin genes, pectate lyase, anthocyanidin glucoside rhamnosyl transferase and at least one transcription factor, UPA20. Their expression leads to plant hypertrophy in mesophyll cells, probably mainly mediated by UPA20 (PubMed:17962565). In resistant plants induces the h
   2424..2672    +  CDS            UGI: UNGI_BPPB2 - Experimental evidence at protein level: Swiss-Prot protein existence level 1. This protein binds specifically and reversibly to the host uracil-DNA glycosylase, preventing removal of uracil residues from PBS2 DNA by the host uracil-excision repair system. From Bacillus phage PBS2 (Bacteriophage PBS2).
   2723..2847    +  3'UTR          Xenopus globin 3'-UTR: 3'-UTR of the major beta-globin gene of Xenopus laevis
   2882..2904    -  promoter       chicken β-actin promoter (fragment): contains a 21-bp deletion relative to the standard chicken β-actin promoter
   2903..2921    -  misc_feature   MCS (fragment): pUC18/19 multiple cloning site
   3004..3813    +  CDS            KanR: aminoglycoside phosphotransferase; aph(3')-Ia; confers resistance to kanamycin in bacteria or G418 (Geneticin®) in eukaryotes
   3956..4544    +  rep_origin     ori: high-copy-number ColE1/pMB1/pBR322/pUC origin of replication
>Addgene plasmid #196507 | tl1-FusXTBE-RightTALE | addgene full sequence | sequence record 386141 | Addgene Partial NGS Result
CGAATTAACCCTCACTAAAGGGAAGCTTGCTTGTTCTTTTTGCAGAAGCTCAGAATAAACGCTCAACTTT
GGCAGATCTCACCATGGCAGGTTATTTGAAGGTCCTAAGCTCTCTCAGCAGGTCTGCTGCCACTCTATCC
AAAAGCCCCGCCGTTCTTGCTCCAGCTTGCCGGAGTTTGCAACAGAGGAACTATGCCGATAAACGTATCC
AGTCTAGGGACGTCACTAGAGTGGATCTACGCACGCTCGGCTACAGTCAGCAGCAGCAAGAGAAGATCAA
ACCGAAGGTGCGTTCGACAGTGGCGCAGCACCACGAGGCACTGGTGGGCCATGGGTTTACACACGCGCAC
ATCGTTGCGCTCAGCCAACACCCGGCAGCGTTAGGGACCGTCGCTGTCACGTATCAGCACATAATCACGG
CGTTGCCAGAGGCGACACACGAAGACATCGTTGGCGTCGGCAAACAGTGGTCCGGCGCACGCGCCCTGGA
GGCCTTGCTCACGGATGCGGGGGAGTTGAGAGGTCCGCCGTTACAGTTGGACACAGGCCAACTTGTGAAG
ATTGCAAAACGTGGCGGCGTGACCGCAATGGAGGCAGTGCATGCATCGCGCAATGCACTGACGGGTGCCC
CCCTGAACCTGACCCCGGACCAAGTGGTGGCTATCGCCAGCAACGGTGGCGGCAAGCAAGCGCTCGAAAC
GGTGCAGCGGCTGTTGCCGGTGCTGTGCCAGGACCATGGCCTGACCCCGGACCAAGTGGTGGCTATCGCC
AGCAACATTGGCGGCAAGCAAGCGCTCGAAACGGTGCAGCGGCTGTTGCCGGTGCTGTGCCAGGACCATG
GCCTGACCCCGGACCAAGTGGTGGCTATCGCCAGCAACAATGGCGGCAAGCAAGCGCTCGAAACGGTGCA
GCGGCTGTTGCCGGTGCTGTGCCAGGACCATGGCCTGACCCCGGACCAAGTGGTGGCTATCGCCAGCAAC
AATGGCGGCAAGCAAGCGCTCGAAACGGTGCAGCGGCTGTTGCCGGTGCTGTGCCAGGACCATGGCCTGA
CGCCGGACCAAGTGGTGGCTATCGCCAGCCACGATGGCGGCAAGCAAGCGCTCGAAACGGTGCAGCGGCT
GTTGCCGGTGCTGTGCCAGGACCATGGCCTGACTCCGGACCAAGTGGTGGCTATCGCCAGCCACGATGGC
GGCAAGCAAGCGCTCGAAACGGTGCAGCGGCTGTTGCCGGTGCTGTGCCAGGACCATGGCCTGACCCCGG
ACCAAGTGGTGGCTATCGCCAGCAACGGTGGCGGCAAGCAAGCGCTCGAAACGGTGCAGCGGCTGTTGCC
GGTGCTGTGCCAGGACCATGGCCTCACACCCGATCAGGTCGTGGCTATCGCCAGCAACGGTGGCGGCAAG
CAAGCGCTCGAAACGGTGCAGCGGCTGTTGCCGGTGCTGTGCCAGGACCATGGCCTGACCCCGGACCAAG
TGGTGGCTATCGCCAGCAACGGTGGCGGCAAGCAAGCGCTCGAAACGGTGCAGCGGCTGTTGCCGGTGCT
GTGCCAGGACCATGGCCTGACCCCGGACCAAGTGGTGGCTATCGCCAGCAACGGTGGCGGCAAGCAAGCG
CTCGAAACGGTGCAGCGGCTGTTGCCGGTGCTGTGCCAGGACCATGGCCTGACCCCGGACCAAGTGGTGG
CTATCGCCAGCAACAATGGCGGCAAGCAAGCGCTCGAAACGGTGCAGCGGCTGTTGCCGGTGCTGTGCCA
GGACCATGGCCTGACTCCGGACCAAGTGGTGGCTATCGCCAGCCACGATGGCGGCAAGCAAGCGCTCGAA
ACGGTGCAGCGGCTGTTGCCGGTGCTGTGCCAGGACCATGGCCTGACCCCGGACCAAGTGGTGGCTATCG
CCAGCAACATTGGCGGCAAGCAAGCGCTCGAAACGGTGCAGCGGCTGTTGCCGGTGCTGTGCCAGGACCA
TGGCCTGACCCCGGACCAAGTGGTGGCTATCGCCAGCAACATTGGCGGCAAGCAAGCGCTCGAAACGGTG
CAGCGGCTGTTGCCGGTGCTGTGCCAGGACCATGGCCTGACCCCGGACCAAGTGGTGGCTATCGCCAGCA
ACGGTGGCGGCAAGCAAGCGCTCGAAAGCATTGTGGCCCAGCTGAGCCGGCCTGATCCGGCGTTGGCCGC
GTTGACCAACGACCACCTCGTCGCCTTGGCCTGCCTCGGCGGACGTCCTGCCATGGATGCAGTGAAAAAG
GGATTGCCGCACGCGCCGGAATTGATCAGAAGAGTCAATCGCCGTATTGGCGAACGCACGTCCCATCGCG
TTGCCTCTAGAGCCATTCCAGTGAAGCGCGGCGCTACCGGTGAAACCAAAGTGTTTACCGGTAACAGCAA
CAGCCCGAAGAGCCCGACCAAAGGCGGTTGCTCTGGCGGCTCAACTAATCTGAGCGACATCATTGAGAAG
GAGACTGGGAAACAGCTGGTCATTCAGGAGTCCATCCTGATGCTGCCTGAGGAGGTGGAGGAAGTGATCG
GCAACAAGCCAGAGTCTGACATCCTGGTGCACACCGCCTACGACGAGTCCACAGATGAGAATGTGATGCT
GCTGACCTCTGACGCCCCCGAGTATAAGCCTTGGGCCCTGGTCATCCAGGATTCTAACGGCGAGAATAAG
ATCAAGATGCTGTGATAGGCACTAGTTAGTGACTGACTAGGATCTGGCTAGCGTTACCACTAAACCAGCC
TCAAGAACACCCGAATGGAGTCTCTAAGCTACATAATACCAACTTACACTTACAAAATGTTGTCCCCCAA
AATGTAGCCATTCGTATCTGCTCCTAATAAAAAGAAAGTTTCTTCACATTCTAAAAAAAAAAAAAAAAAA
AAAAAAAAAAACCCCCCCCCCCCCCCCCCCCCGCATGCCTGCAGGTCGACTAGGATCACTAGTGCGGCCG
CCCGCGGCTGCATCATGAACAATAAAACTGTCTGCTTACATAAACAGTAATACAAGGGGTGTTATGAGCC
ATATTCAACGGGAAACGTCGAGGCCGCGATTAAATTCCAACATGGATGCTGATTTATATGGGTATAAATG
GGCTCGCGATAATGTCGGGCAATCAGGTGCGACAATCTATCGCTTGTATGGGAAGCCCGATGCGCCAGAG
TTGTTTCTGAAACATGGCAAAGGTAGCGTTGCCAATGATGTTACAGATGAGATGGTCAGACTAAACTGGC
TGACGGAATTTATGCCTCTTCCGACCATCAAGCATTTTATCCGTACTCCTGATGATGCATGGTTACTCAC
CACTGCGATCCCCGGAAAAACAGCATTCCAGGTATTAGAAGAATATCCTGATTCAGGTGAAAATATTGTT
GATGCGCTGGCAGTGTTCCTGCGCCGGTTGCATTCGATTCCTGTTTGTAATTGTCCTTTTAACAGCGATC
GCGTATTTCGCCTCGCTCAGGCGCAATCACGAATGAATAACGGTTTGGTTGATGCGAGTGATTTTGATGA
CGAGCGTAATGGCTGGCCTGTTGAACAAGTCTGGAAAGAAATGCATAAACTTTTGCCATTCTCACCGGAT
TCAGTCGTCACTCATGGTGATTTCTCACTTGATAACCTTATTTTTGACGAGGGGAAATTAATAGGTTGTA
TTGATGTTGGACGAGTCGGAATCGCAGACCGATACCAGGATCTTGCCATCCTATGGAACTGCCTCGGTGA
GTTTTCTCCTTCATTACAGAAACGGCTTTTTCAAAAATATGGTATTGATAATCCTGATATGAATAAATTG
CAGTTTCATTTGATGCTCGATGAGTTTTTCTAATCAGAATTGGTTAATTGGTTGTAACACTGGCAAAAAG
GATCTAGGTGAAGATCCTTTTTGATAATCTCATGACCAAAATCCCTTAACGTGAGTTTTCGTTCCACTGA
GCGTCAGACCCCGTAGAAAAGATCAAAGGATCTTCTTGAGATCCTTTTTTTCTGCGCGTAATCTGCTGCT
TGCAAACAAAAAAACCACCGCTACCAGCGGTGGTTTGTTTGCCGGATCAAGAGCTACCAACTCTTTTTCC
GAAGGTAACTGGCTTCAGCAGAGCGCAGATACCAAATACTGTTCTTCTAGTGTAGCCGTAGTTAGGCCAC
CACTTCAAGAACTCTGTAGCACCGCCTACATACCTCGCTCTGCTAATCCTGTTACCAGTGGCTGCTGCCA
GTGGCGATAAGTCGTGTCTTACCGGGTTGGACTCAAGACGATAGTTACCGGATAAGGCGCAGCGGTCGGG
CTGAACGGGGGGTTCGTGCACACAGCCCAGCTTGGAGCGAACGACCTACACCGAACTGAGATACCTACAG
CGTGAGCTATGAGAAAGCGCCACGGTTCCCGAAGGGAGAAAGGCGGACAGGTATCCGGTAAGCGGCAGGG
TCGGAACAGGAGAGCGCACGAGGGAGCTTCCAGGGGGAAACGCCTGGTATCTTTATAGTCCTGTCGGGTT
TCGCCACCTCTGACTTGAGCGTCGATTTTTGTGATGCTCGTCAGGGGGGCGGAGCCTATGGAAAAACGCC
AGCAACGCGGCCTTTTTACGGTTCCTGGCCTTTTGCTGGCCTTTTGCTCACATGTTCTTTCCTGCGTTAT
CCCCTGATTCTGTGGATAACCGTATTACCGCCTTTGAGTGAGCTGATACCGCTCGCCGCAGCCGAACGAC
CGAGCGCAGCGAGTCAGTGAGCGAGGAAGCGGAACAGATCGACGATAGAGCGCCCAATACGCAAAC
